>Addgene plasmid #182640 | pSEM371 - ce-unc-119 array integration | addgene full sequence | sequence record 364133 | Addgene NGS Result
TGTTCGGCAAATTTGCCGTTTGCCGAGCTGGGCAAATTTTGAGATTTGCCGCACACCCCTTTTATGAACG
TGCTGACGTCACATCTTTTTGGACAAAGAATTCCCGCATTTTTTGTATATCAAACCGTGATGGGACAGCC
TGGCACCACGTGGGGTTGGCGGCAAATGATTTTTTCCGACAAATCGGCAAATTGGCAAATTGCCGGAATT
TAAAGTTTCTGGCAAATTGTTGATTTGCCGAAAAAAAATTTCAAAAAGGCACAGTTTTAAGTGTTTCCGT
CTTATAAAATATTTCTCTAAAAATTTCCGGAAAACGGAAAATTGCCGGAAATACAAAGTTTCGTCAAATC
GGCAAACCTGCAATTTGCCGAACGGCAACTGCCGCCAACACCTGGTTCCCAAAAAAGCGTGCACTGTTTG
AATATTAAAAAAAATTCACACAAAAATAATAAATTGAAATAGGCTAAATTCACATCTATGTACAAAAATT
GCATGCCAGCACCGGTCAATTTTCTCAATTACTTTTTGTCTATTTTTGCCGAACATAATTTGCTGTTTCC
TTGGCAGAATACAGAAAACTCTTTTTTTCAGATCCCACGTCCACCTCCAAGTACAGAACAAGGTATCACC
ACCGAATCCGAACTGGCCAAAAAAGCGCAGATCACCCCGAACGACGTGCTGGCCCTGCCAGGCATTACCC
AAGGCTTCCTGTGCAGCCCAAGCGCGAACATTTATAACATTGAGTTTACCAAGTTTCAGATCCGCGATCT
GGATACCGAGCAGGTAAGTTTAAACATATATATACTAACTAACCCTGATTATTTAAATTTTCAGGTGCTG
TTTGAGATTGCGAAGCCGGAAAACGACCAGGAGAACGATGAATCCCCGCAAGAAAGCGCCCGCTACGTGC
GCTACCGCTTTGCGCCGAACTTTCTCAAACTCAAAACCGTGGGAGCGACCGTCGAATTTAAGGTAAGTTT
AAACAGTTCGGTACTAACTAACCATACATATTTAAATTTTCAGGTGGGCGATATTCCAATTCATCATTTT
CGTATGATTGAACGCCATTTCTTTAAAGATCGCCTCCTGAAGTGCTTTGATTTCGAATTTGGATTTTGCA
TTCCAAACAGCCGTAACAACTGCGAACATATCTATGAGTTTCCGCAACTGAGCCAGCAGCTCATGGATGA
TATGATCAACAACCCGAACGAAACCCGTAGCGACAGCTTTTACTTTGTCGATAACAAACTCGTGATGCAC
AACAAAGCGGACTATAGCTACGATGCGTAAATCTTCATTGTTGAGTTTATCTTGTTGATTTTTGAATAAA
TTATCAACTCTTTACTTTTTAATGGGTTATGAAATAAATAAACATTGAAAACTGATAAACAACGTTCATC
TCTTCTAGAAGGCTAGGTGGAGGCTCAGTGATGATAAGTCTGCGATGGTGGATGCATGTGTCATGGTCAT
AGCTGTTTCCTGTGTGAAATTGTTATCCGCTCAGAGGGCACAATCCTATTCCGCGCTATCCGACAATCTC
CAAGACATTAGGTGGAGTTCAGTTCGGCGTATGGCATATGTCGCTGGAAAGAACATGTGAGCAAAAGGCC
AGCAAAAGGCCAGGAACCGTAAAAAGGCCGCGTTGCTGGCGTTTTTCCATAGGCTCCGCCCCCCTGACGA
GCATCACAAAAATCGACGCTCAAGTCAGAGGTGGCGAAACCCGACAGGACTATAAAGATACCAGGCGTTT
CCCCCTGGAAGCTCCCTCGTGCGCTCTCCTGTTCCGACCCTGCCGCTTACCGGATACCTGTCCGCCTTTC
TCCCTTCGGGAAGCGTGGCGCTTTCTCATAGCTCACGCTGTAGGTATCTCAGTTCGGTGTAGGTCGTTCG
CTCCAAGCTGGGCTGTGTGCACGAACCCCCCGTTCAGCCCGACCGCTGCGCCTTATCCGGTAACTATCGT
CTTGAGTCCAACCCGGTAAGACACGACTTATCGCCACTGGCAGCAGCCACTGGTAACAGGATTAGCAGAG
CGAGGTATGTAGGCGGTGCTACAGAGTTCTTGAAGTGGTGGCCTAACTACGGCTACACTAGAAGAACAGT
ATTTGGTATCTGCGCTCTGCTGAAGCCAGTTACCTTCGGAAAAAGAGTTGGTAGCTCTTGATCCGGCAAA
CAAACCACCGCTGGTAGCGGTGGTTTTTTTGTTTGCAAGCAGCAGATTACGCGCAGAAAAAAAGGATCTC
AAGAAGATCCTTTGATCTTTTCTACGGGGTCTGACGCTCTATTCAACAAAGCCGCCGTCCCGTCAAGTCA
GCGTAAATGGGTAGGGGGCTTCAAATCGTCCTCGTGATACCAATTCGGAGCCTGCTTTTTTGTACAAACT
TGTTGATAATGGCAATTCAAGGATCTTCACCTAGATCCTTTTAAATTAAAAATGAAGTTTTAAATCAATC
TAAAGTATATATGAGTAAACTTGGTCTGACAGTTACCAATGCTTAATCAGTGAGGCACCTATCTCAGCGA
TCTGTCTATTTCGTTCATCCATAGTTGCCTGACTCCCCGTCGTGTAGATAACTACGATACGGGAGGGCTT
ACCATCTGGCCCCAGTGCTGCAATGATACCGCGAGAGCCACGCTCACCGGCTCCAGATTTATCAGCAATA
AACCAGCCAGCCGGAAGGGCCGAGCGCAGAAGTGGTCCTGCAACTTTATCCGCCTCCATCCAGTCTATTA
ATTGTTGCCGGGAAGCTAGAGTAAGTAGTTCGCCAGTTAATAGTTTGCGCAACGTTGTTGCCATTGCTAC
AGGCATCGTGGTGTCACGCTCGTCGTTTGGTATGGCTTCATTCAGCTCCGGTTCCCAACGATCAAGGCGA
GTTACATGATCCCCCATGTTGTGCAAAAAAGCGGTTAGCTCCTTCGGTCCTCCGATCGTTGTCAGAAGTA
AGTTGGCCGCAGTGTTATCACTCATGGTTATGGCAGCACTGCATAATTCTCTTACTGTCATGCCATCCGT
AAGATGCTTTTCTGTGACTGGTGAGTACTCAACCAAGTCATTCTGAGAATAGTGTATGCGGCGACCGAGT
TGCTCTTGCCCGGCGTCAATACGGGATAATACCGCGCCACATAGCAGAACTTTAAAAGTGCTCATCATTG
GAAAACGTTCTTCGGGGCGAAAACTCTCAAGGATCTTACCGCTGTTGAGATCCAGTTCGATGTAACCCAC
TCGTGCACCCAACTGATCTTCAGCATCTTTTACTTTCACCAGCGTTTCTGGGTGAGCAAAAACAGGAAGG
CAAAATGCCGCAAAAAAGGGAATAAGGGCGACACGGAAATGTTGAATACTCATACTCTTCCTTTTTCAAT
ATTATTGAAGCATTTATCAGGGTTATTGTCTCATGAGCGGATACATATTTGAATGTATTTAGAAAAATAA
ACAAATAGGGGTTCCGCGCACATTTCCCCGAAAAGTGCCAGATACCTGAAACAAAACCCATCGTACGGCC
AAGGAAGTCTCCAATAACTGTGATCCACCACAAGCGCCAGGGTTTTCCCAGTCACGACGTTGTAAAACGA
CGGCCAGTCATGCATAATCCGCACGCATCTGGAATAAGGAAGTGCCATTCCGCCTGACCTTCTAGATGAG
AGAGAGAGCGTGTTTATGCACGCAGTATACTAACTCCTGATATCCAATTTCATATATCGATATGCTTGCT
TTCTTTTCTTCTACGTTGAAATTGTTTGAACTTTTCTCAAAAAACGCGGATTTTAGAGAGACTTAGAGTT
GCTCCAAATAAATTTAATTTGCAATTTTGCACTTACTATTAGAATCTACTTTTATAGCGCTAAAATGACC
GAATAACACAGTAGATTTTAAAAGAAAATTTTAAAAATTATTTTTTTGTGCAGTCAAATTTCGCTAGTTT
TTGCCACTCATTTTTGAACATTTGTATATGTGCCTTTCGGTGGTTCAATCAGGGGTGGCACGTGGTGTCA
GAGTGTTCCATTTCGGTTTGATCTACGTTGATCTACAAAAAATGCGGGAGAAGAGACGCAGAGTTCTCAA
CTGATTTCACATGGTTATGAACCAGGGG
Features (pLannotate 1.2.2; 6 found; start..end, strand, type, name):
    589..1287    +  CDS            unc-119: UN119_CAEEL - Experimental evidence at protein level: Swiss-Prot protein existence level 1. Myristoyl-binding protein that acts as a cargo adapter: specifically binds the myristoyl moiety of a subset of N-terminally myristoylated proteins and is required for their localization. Plays a key role in ciliary membrane localization of proteins. Required for the establishment or function of the nervous system. From Caenorhabditis elegans.
   1654..2242    -  rep_origin     ori: high-copy-number ColE1/pMB1/pBR322/pUC origin of replication
   2359..2383    -  protein_bind   attB1: mutant version of attB; recombination site for the Gateway® BP reaction BP Clonase™
   2483..3343    -  CDS            AmpR: β-lactamase; bla; confers resistance to ampicillin, carbenicillin, and related antibiotics
   3344..3448    -  promoter       AmpR promoter: bla
   3535..3578    -  CDS            lacZα (fragment): LacZα fragment of β-galactosidase; lacZ fragment
