[The description below was written by a language model from this plasmid's Addgene catalogue record and pLannotate feature annotations shown in this document.]
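Description:
pSEM371 - ce-unc-119 array integration is a 4,088-nt high-copy bacterial plasmid built on the synthetic pTwist-Amp-high-copy backbone and catalogued as a worm (Caenorhabditis elegans) expression vector and empty backbone. It is part of the Modular Safe-harbor Transgene Insertion (MosTI) toolkit. In E. coli it is propagated through a ColE1/pUC-type origin of replication and selected with ampicillin via the β-lactamase gene (AmpR) driven by its native bla promoter. The annotation also picks up an attB1 Gateway recombination site and a short lacZα fragment. These appear to be backbone remnants, and the record assigns them no functional role.

The only worm-derived feature detected is a roughly 700-nt stretch matching the coding sequence of C. elegans unc-119, which encodes a myristoyl-binding cargo adapter needed for normal nervous system function and is widely used as a rescue marker for transgenesis. According to the record, the plasmid supplies a co-injection fragment that directs integration of an extrachromosomal array at a ce-unc-119 MosTI locus. It is used together with a companion plasmid, pSEM376, which provides the sgRNA for the targeted cut. The annotated match covers only part of the unc-119 gene, and the record does not describe a promoter, a 3' UTR or the exact layout of the fragment. It is therefore unclear from the fields whether the fragment acts as a partial marker that is reconstituted on integration or purely as a homology region. The roughly 590 nt upstream of the unc-119 match and the sequence between it and the origin are unannotated. The plasmid is intended for converting injected arrays into stable, site-specific genomic insertions in C. elegans.
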