Addgene plasmid #182640: pSEM371 - ce-unc-119 array integration
Purpose: (Empty Backbone) Co-injection fragment for extra-chromosomal array integration at ce-unc-119 locus
Depositing lab: Christian Froekjaer-Jensen. Depositing organization: King Abdullah University of Science and Technology (KAUST). Publication: Modular safe-harbor transgene insertion (MosTI) for targeted single-copy and extrachromosomal array integration in C. elegans. El Mouridi S, Alkhaldi F, Frokjaer-Jensen C. G3 (Bethesda). 2022 Jul 28. pii: 6651068. doi: 10.1093/g3journal/jkac184. PubMed 35900171.
Backbone
  Vector backbone: pTwist-Amp-high-copy
  Backbone manufacturer: Twist Biosciences
  Vector type: Worm Expression
Growth in bacteria
  Bacterial resistance: Ampicillin, 100 μg/mL
  Growth temperature: 37°C
  Growth strain: DH5alpha
  Copy number: High Copy
Terms and licenses: Academic/Nonprofit Terms; Industry Terms: Not Available to Industry
Depositor comments: Unpublished reagents. Sonia el Mouridi and Christian Froekjaer-Jensen. Synthetic Genome Biology lab. KAUST. www.wormbuilder.org MOdular Safe harbor Transgene Insertion (mosTI). Transgene fragment for array insertion into ce-unc-119 locus. Use with pSEM376 (sgRNA spacer: TTTGGGAACCAGGTGTTGG) Please visit https://www.biorxiv.org/content/10.1101/2022.04.19.488726v3 for bioRxiv preprint.
How to cite: pSEM371 - ce-unc-119 array integration was a gift from Christian Froekjaer-Jensen (Addgene plasmid # 182640 ; http://n2t.net/addgene:182640 ; RRID:Addgene_182640)
